>Addgene plasmid #51658 | pUK21-deltaBB | depositor full sequence | sequence record 79021 | pUK21-deltaBB sequence 3018 bps
ATGACCATGATTACGCCACTAGTCCGAGGCCTCGAGATCCGATATCGCCGTGGCGGCCGCTCTAGAACTA
GTGGATCGATCCCCAATTCGCCCTATAGTGAGTCGTATTACAATTCACTGGCCGTCGTTTTACAACGTCG
TGACTGGGAAAACCCTGGCGTTACCCAACTTAATCGCCTTGCAGCACATCCCCCTTTCGCCAGCTGGCGT
AATAGCGAAGAGGCCCGCACCGATCGCCCTTCCCAACAGTTGCGCAGCCTGAATGGCGAATGGCGCCTGA
TGCGGTATTTTCTCCTTACGCATCTGTGCGGTATTTCACACCGCATA
[95 nt withheld, positions 328-422]
T
[46 nt withheld, positions 424-469]
C
[63 nt withheld, positions 471-533]
CCTTTGACGTTGGAGTCCACGTTCTTT
[37 nt withheld, positions 561-597]
ACTCTATCTCGGGCTATTCTTTTGATTTATAAGGGATTTTGCCGATTTCGGTCTATTGGTTAAAAAATGA
GCTGATTTAACAAAAATTTAACGCGAATTTTAACAAAATATTAACGTTTACAATTTTATGGTGCACTCTC
AGTACAATCTGCTCTGATGCCGCATAGTTAAGCCAGCCCCGACACCCGCCAACACCCGCTGACGCGCCCT
GACGGGCTTGTCTGCTCCCGGCATCCGCTTACAGACAAGCTGTGACCGTCTCCGGGAGCTGCATGTGTCA
GAGGTTTTCACCGTCATCACCGAAACGCGCGAGACGAAAGGGCCTCGTGATACGCCTATTTTTATAGGTT
AATGTCATGGGGGGGGGCACGTTGTGTCTCAAAATCTCTGATGTTACATTGCACAAGATAAAAATATATC
ATCATGAACAATAAAACTGTCTGCTTACATAAACAGTAATACAAGGGGTGTTATGAGCCATATTCAACGG
GAAACGTCTTGCTCGACGAGGCCGCGATTAAATTCCAACATGGATGCTGATTTATATGGGTATAAATGGG
CTCGCGATAATGTCGGGCAATCAGGTGCGACAATCTACCGATTGTATGGGAAGCCCGATGCGCCAGAGTT
GTTTCTGAAACATGGCAAAGGTAGCGTTGCCAATGATGTTACAGATGAGATGGTCAGACTAAACTGGCTG
ACGGAATTTATGCCTCTTCCGACCATCAAGCATTTTATCCGTACTCCTGATGATGCATGGTTACTCACCA
CTGCGATCCCCGGGAAAACAGCATTCCAGGTATTAGAAGAATATCCTGATTCAGGTGAAAATATTGTTGA
TGCGCTGGCAGTGTTCCTGCGCCGGTTGCATTCGATTCCTGTTTGTAATTGTCCTTTTAACAGCGATCGC
GTATTTCGTCTCGCTCAGGCGCAATCACGAATGAATAACGGTTTGGTTGATGCGAGTGATTTTGATGACG
AGCGTAATGGCTGGCCTGTTGAACAAGTCTGGAAAGAAATGCATAAGCTTTTGCCATTCTCACCGGATTC
AGTCGTCACTCATGGTGATTTCTCACTTGATAACCTTATTTTTGACGAGGGGAAATTAATAGGTTGTATT
GATGTTGGACGAGTCGGAATCGCAGACCGATACCAGGATCTTGCCATCCTATGGAACTGCCTCGGTGAGT
TTTCTCCTTCATTACAGAAACGGCTTTTTCAAAAATATGGTATTGATAATCCTGATATGAATAAATTGCA
GTTTCATTTGATGCTCGATGAGTTTTTCTAATCAGAATTGGTTAATTGGTTGTAACACTGGCAGAGCATT
ACGCTGACTTGACGGGACGGCGCAAGCTCATGACCAAAATCCCTTAACGTGAGTTTTCGTTCCACTGAGC
GTCAGACCCCGTAGAAAAGATCAAAGGATCTTCTTGAGATCCTTTTTTTCTGCGCGTAATCTGCTGCTTG
CAAACAAAAAAACCACCGCTACCAGCGGTGGTTTGTTTGCCGGATCAAGAGCTACCAACTCTTTTTCCGA
AGGTAACTGGCTTCAGCAGAGCGCAGATACCAAATACTGTCCTTCTAGTGTAGCCGTAGTTAGGCCACCA
CTTCAAGAACTCTGTAGCACCGCCTACATACCTCGCTCTGCTAATCCTGTTACCAGTGGCTGCTGCCAGT
GGCGATAAGTCGTGTCTTACCGGGTTGGACTCAAGACGATAGTTACCGGATAAGGCGCAGCGGTCGGGCT
GAACGGGGGGTTCGTGCACACAGCCCAGCTTGGAGCGAACGACCTACACCGAACTGAGATACCTACAGCG
TGAGCTATGAGAAAGCGCCACGCTTCCCGAAGGGAGAAAGGCGGACAGGTATCCGGTAAGCGGCAGGGTC
GGAACAGGAGAGCGCACGAGGGAGCTTCCAGGGGGAAACGCCTGGTATCTTTATAGTCCTGTCGGGTTTC
GCCACCTCTGACTTGAGCGTCGATTTTTGTGATGCTCGTCAGGGGGGCGGAGCCTATGGAAAAACGCCAG
CAACGCGGCCTTTTTACGGTTCCTGGCCTTTTGCTGGCCTTTTGCTCACATGTTCTTTCCTGCGTTATCC
CCTGATTCTGTGGATAACCGTATTACCGCCTTTGAGTGAGCTGATACCGCTCGCCGCAGCCGAACGACCG
AGCGCAGCGAGTCAGTGAGCGAGGAAGCGGAAGAGCGCCCAATACGCAAACCGCCTCTCCCCGCGCGTTG
GCCGATTCATTAATGCAGCTGGCACGACAGGTTTCCCGACTGGAAAGCGGGCAGTGAGCGCAACGCAATT
AATGTGAGTTAGCTCACTCATTAGGCACCCCAGGCTTTACACTTTATGCTTCCGCGGCTCGTATGTTGTG
TGGAATTGTGAGCGGATAACAATTTCACACAGGAAACAGCT
Features (pLannotate 1.2.2; 14 found; start..end, strand, type, name):
     50..77      +  misc_feature   MCS (fragment): pBluescript multiple cloning site
     92..110     -  promoter       T7 promoter: promoter for bacteriophage T7 RNA polymerase
    113..270     +  CDS            lacZα (fragment): LacZα fragment of β-galactosidase; lacZ fragment
    276..327     -  misc_feature   bom (fragment): basis of mobility region from pBR322
    346..502     +  rep_origin     f1 ori (fragment) (sequence partly withheld): f1 bacteriophage origin of replication; arrow indicates direction of (+) strand synthesis
    502..723     +  rep_origin     M13 ori (fragment) (sequence partly withheld): M13 bacteriophage origin of replication; arrow indicates direction of (+) strand synthesis
    724..773     -  misc_feature   bom (fragment): basis of mobility region from pBR322
    875..910     -  CDS            rop (fragment): Rop protein, which maintains plasmids at low copy number; rop
   1070..1888    +  CDS            KanR: aminoglycoside phosphotransferase; aph(3')-Ia; confers resistance to kanamycin in bacteria or G418 (Geneticin®) in eukaryotes
   2031..2619    +  rep_origin     ori: high-copy-number ColE1/pMB1/pBR322/pUC origin of replication
   2802..2894    +  CDS            lacI (fragment): lac repressor; lacI; The lac repressor binds to the lac operator to inhibit transcription in E. coli. This inhibition can be relieved by adding lactose or isopropyl-β-D-thiogalactopyranoside (IPTG).
   2907..2928    +  protein_bind   CAP binding site: CAP binding activates transcription in the presence of cAMP. E. coli catabolite activator protein
   2943..2961    +  promoter       lac UV5 promoter (fragment): E. coli lac promoter with an "up" mutation
   2983..2999    +  protein_bind   lac operator: The lac repressor binds to the lac operator to inhibit transcription in E. coli. This inhibition can be relieved by adding lactose or isopropyl-β-D-thiogalactopyranoside (IPTG). lac repressor encoded by lacI
