[The description below was written by a language model from this plasmid's Addgene catalogue record and pLannotate feature annotations shown in this document.]
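Description:
pUK21-deltaBB is a small (about 3.0 kb) empty bacterial cloning vector derived from pUK21. It was made by cutting the parent plasmid with BamHI and BglII and religating the compatible ends. This removes the fragment between the two sites and leaves a plasmid that carries neither a BamHI nor a BglII recognition site. The plasmid is maintained in E. coli through a high-copy ColE1/pUC-type origin of replication, although the catalogue entry lists copy number as unknown. Selection is with kanamycin, conferred by the aph(3')-Ia aminoglycoside phosphotransferase gene.

The rest of the plasmid follows the familiar lacZα cloning-vector layout. A CAP binding site, lac promoter and lac operator lie upstream of a polylinker remnant and a lacZα fragment, and a T7 promoter sits next to the polylinker in the reverse orientation. The listed M13 forward and reverse sequencing primers fit this arrangement. The annotation detects only fragments of the multiple cloning site and of lacZα, so the record does not show whether blue/white screening still works after the deletion. Filamentous phage origin sequences, annotated as adjoining f1 and M13 ori fragments, are also present; such elements normally permit single-stranded DNA rescue with helper phage. Short matches to bom, rop and lacI appear to be backbone remnants rather than functional elements.

There is no insert. The plasmid serves as a kanamycin-selectable host for restriction-enzyme subcloning when BamHI and BglII sites need to remain unique within the cloned fragment. The associated publication concerns yeast vectors for integration at the HO locus, but the record does not state what role this plasmid played in that work.
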