Addgene plasmid #51658: pUK21-deltaBB
Purpose: (Empty Backbone) Bacterial cloning vector based on pUK21 (Kan)
Depositing lab: David Stillman. Depositing organization: University of Utah. Publication: Yeast vectors for integration at the HO locus. Voth WP, Richards JD, Shaw JM, Stillman DJ. Nucleic Acids Res. 2001 Jun 15;29(12):E59-9. 10.1093/nar/29.12.e59 PubMed 11410682.
Backbone
  Vector backbone: pUK21
  Modifications to backbone: pUK21 was digested with BamHI and BglII followed by ligation to delete the fragment between the two sites; the resulting plasmid has neither a BamHI nor a BglII restriction site.
  Vector type: Cloning vector
Growth in bacteria
  Bacterial resistance: Kanamycin, 50 μg/mL
  Growth temperature: 37°C
  Growth strain: DH5alpha
  Copy number: Unknown
Gene/Insert
  Cloning method: Restriction Enzyme
  Sequencing primers: 5′ M13-F20; 3′ M13R
Terms and licenses: Academic/Nonprofit Terms; Industry Terms: Not Available to Industry
How to cite: pUK21-deltaBB was a gift from David Stillman (Addgene plasmid # 51658 ; http://n2t.net/addgene:51658 ; RRID:Addgene_51658)
