>Addgene plasmid #51658 | pUK21-deltaBB | addgene partial sequence | sequence record 81353 | M13-Rev 5'-CAGGAAACAGCTATGACC-3'
ATATCGCCGTGGCGGCCGCTCTAGAACTAGTGGATCGATCCCCAATTCGCCCTATAGTGAGTCGTATTAC
AATTCACTGGCCGTCGTTTTACAACGTCGTGACTGGGAAAACCCTGGCGTTACCCAACTTAATCGCCTTG
CAGCACATCCCCCTTTCGCCAGCTGGCGTAATAGCGAAGAGGCCCGCACCGATCGCCCTTCCCAACAGTT
GCGCAGCCTGAATGGCGAATGGCGCCTGATGCGGTATTTTCTCCTTACGCATCTGTGCGGTATTTCACAC
CGCATA
[95 nt withheld, positions 287-381]
T
[46 nt withheld, positions 383-428]
C
[63 nt withheld, positions 430-492]
CCTTTGACGTTGGAGTCCACGTTCTTT
[37 nt withheld, positions 520-556]
ACTCTATCTCGGGCTATTCTTTTGATTTATAAGGGATTTTGCCGATTTCGGTCTATTGGTTAAAAAATGA
GCTGATTTAACAAAAATTTAACGCGAATTTTAACAAAATATTAACGTTTACAATTTTATGGTGCACTCTC
AGTACAATCTGCTCTGATGCCGCATAGTTAAGCCAGCCCCGACACCCGCCAACACCCGCTGACGCGCCCT
GACGGGCTTGTCTGCTCCCGGCATCCGCTTACAGACAAGCTGTGACCGTCTCCGGGAGCTGCATGTGTCA
GAGGTTTTCACCGTCATCACCGAAACGCGCGAGACGAAAGGGCCTCGTGATACGCCTATT
