>Addgene plasmid #51658 | pUK21-deltaBB | addgene partial sequence | sequence record 82040 | M13pUC-Fwd 5'-CCCAGTCACGACGTTGTAAAACG-3'
CGACTCACTATAGGGCGAATTGGGGATCGATCCACTAGTTCTAGAGCGGCCGCCACGGCGATATCGGATC
TCGAGGCCTCGGACTAGTGGCGTAATCATGGTCATAGCTGTTTCCTGTGTGAAATTGTTATCCGCTCACA
ATTCCACACAACATACGAGCCGCGGAAGCATAAAGTGTAAAGCCTGGGGTGCCTAATGAGTGAGCTAACT
CACATTAATTGCGTTGCGCTCACTGCCCGCTTTCCAGTCGGGAAACCTGTCGTGCCAGCTGCATTAATGA
ATCGGCCAACGCGCGGGGAGAGGCGGTTTGCGTATTGGGCGCTCTTCCGCTTCCTCGCTCACTGACTCGC
TGCGCTCGGTCGTTCGGCTGCGGCGAGCGGTATCAGCTCACTCAAAGGCGGTAATACGGTTATCCACAGA
ATCAGGGGATAACGCAGGAAAGAACATGTGAGCAAAAGGCCAGCAAAAGGCCAGGAACCGTAAAAAGGCC
GCGTTGCTGGCGTTTTTCCATAGGCTCCGCCCCCCTGACGAGCATCACAAAAATCGACGCTCAAGTCAGA
GGTGGCGAAACCCGACAGGACTATAAAGATACCAGGCGTTTCCCCCTGGAAGCTCCCTCGTGCGCTCTCC
TGTTCCGACCCTGCCGCTTACCGGATACCTGTCCGCCTTTCTCCCTTCGGGAAGCGTGGCGCTTTCTCAT
AGCTCACGCTGTAGGTATCTCAGTTCGGTGTAGGTCGTTCGCTCCAAGCTGGGCTGTGTGCACGAACCCC
CCGTTCAGCCCGACCGCTGCGCCTTATCCGGTAACTATCGTCTTGAGTCCAACCCGGTAAGACACGACTT
ATCGCCACTGGCAGCAGCCACTGGTAACAGGATTAGCAGAGCGAGGTATGTA
